Addgene plasmid #137034: pRevA-TEV-His12
Purpose: expression clone from T7 promoter for full-length (signal peptide containing) B. burgdorferi RevA with C-terminal TEV-protease-cleavable His12
Depositing lab: Debra Hansen. Depositing organization: Arizona State University. Publication: Membrane directed expression in Escherichia coli of BBA57 and other virulence factors from the Lyme disease agent Borrelia burgdorferi. Robertson KE, Truong CD, Craciunescu FM, Chiu PL, Fromme P, Hansen DT. Sci Rep. 2019 Nov 26;9(1):17606. doi: 10.1038/s41598-019-53830-x. PubMed 31772280.
Backbone
  Vector backbone: pRSET-TEV-12His
  Vector type: Bacterial Expression
Growth in bacteria
  Bacterial resistance: Ampicillin, 100 μg/mL
  Growth temperature: 37°C
  Growth strain: DH5alpha
  Copy number: High Copy
Gene/Insert
  Gene/Insert name: AAF07416.1 (alt name: RevA Bbm27 Bbp27 AAF07416.1 AAF07538.1)
  Species: Borrelia burgdorferi B31
  Mutation: wild type, full-length protein, contains signal peptide
  Entrez Gene: revA (a.k.a. BB_P27)
  Promoter: T7
  Tag / fusion protein: His12 (TEV protease cleavable) (C terminal on backbone)
  Cloning method: Ligation Independent Cloning
  Sequencing primers: 5′ TAATACGACTCACTATAGGG; 3′ GCTAGTTATTGCTCAGCGG
Terms and licenses: Academic/Nonprofit Terms; Industry Terms: Not Available to Industry
Depositor comments: This plasmid uses the T7 promoter to express in E. coli the full-length, wild-type protein containing a C-terminal TEV-protease-cleavable His12-tag. The protein sequence includes its N-terminal membrane-targeting signal peptide sequence. The gene encoding the protein does not have the same DNA sequence as B. burgdorferi because the gene has been optimized for expression in E. coli.
How to cite: pRevA-TEV-His12 was a gift from Debra Hansen (Addgene plasmid # 137034 ; http://n2t.net/addgene:137034 ; RRID:Addgene_137034)
