[The description below was written by a language model from this plasmid's Addgene catalogue record and pLannotate feature annotations shown in this document.]
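Description:
pRevA-TEV-His12 is a small (about 3.3 kb) bacterial expression plasmid built on the pRSET-TEV-12His backbone for producing the Borrelia burgdorferi B31 protein RevA (revA, BB_P27) in E. coli. It replicates from a high-copy ColE1/pUC-type origin and is selected with ampicillin through the β-lactamase gene driven by its own bla promoter. An f1 origin is also present, which in principle permits single-stranded DNA production with helper phage.

The expression cassette consists of a bacteriophage T7 promoter followed by the strong T7 gene 10 ribosome binding site, the RevA open reading frame, and a T7 terminator, so transcription depends on a host strain that supplies T7 RNA polymerase. The insert, introduced by ligation-independent cloning, encodes the wild-type, full-length protein including its N-terminal membrane-targeting signal peptide. The amino acid sequence is native, but the DNA has been codon-optimized for E. coli and therefore differs from the Borrelia gene. The backbone contributes a C-terminal His12 tag separated from RevA by a TEV protease site, allowing metal-affinity purification and later tag removal.

The automated feature table does not annotate the RevA coding region or the tag, which fall in the unannotated stretch between the RBS and the terminator. The short SET1, lacZα and lacI fragments it does report appear to be backbone remnants rather than functional elements, and no lac operator or intact repressor gene is annotated. The associated work concerns membrane-directed expression of Lyme disease virulence factors in E. coli, consistent with retaining the signal peptide.
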