Features (pLannotate 1.2.2; 10 found; start..end, strand, type, name):
     20..38      +  promoter       T7 promoter: promoter for bacteriophage T7 RNA polymerase
     70..92      +  RBS            RBS: efficient ribosome binding site from bacteriophage T7 gene 10 (Olins and Rangwala, 1989)
    687..736     +  CDS            SET1 (fragment): solubility-enhancement tag derived from T7 phage gene 10B
    744..791     +  terminator     T7 terminator: transcription terminator for bacteriophage T7 RNA polymerase
    817..883     +  CDS            lacZα (fragment): LacZα fragment of β-galactosidase; lacZ fragment
    888..1316    +  rep_origin     f1 ori (sequence partly withheld): f1 bacteriophage origin of replication; arrow indicates direction of (+) strand synthesis
   1369..1473    +  promoter       AmpR promoter: bla
   1474..2334    +  CDS            AmpR: β-lactamase; bla; confers resistance to ampicillin, carbenicillin, and related antibiotics
   2505..3093    +  rep_origin     ori: high-copy-number ColE1/pMB1/pBR322/pUC origin of replication
   3276..3329    +  CDS            lacI (fragment): lac repressor; lacI; The lac repressor binds to the lac operator to inhibit transcription in E. coli. This inhibition can be relieved by adding lactose or isopropyl-β-D-thiogalactopyranoside (IPTG).
>Addgene plasmid #137034 | pRevA-TEV-His12 | addgene full sequence | sequence record 275692 | Addgene NGS Result
GATCTCGATCCCGCGAAATTAATACGACTCACTATAGGGAGACCACAACGGTTTCCCTCTAGAAATAATT
TTGTTTAACTTTAAGAAGGAGATATACATATGCGTAACAAAAACATCTTTAAGCTGTTCTTTGCGGCGAT
GCTGTTCGTGATGGCGTGCAAAGCGTACGTTGAGGAGAAGAAGGAGATCGATAGCCTGATGGAAGACGTG
CTGGCGCTGGTTAACGACAGCAGCGGCGGTAAATTCAAGGATTACAAGGACAAGATCAACGAGCTGAAAG
AAAACCTGAAGGACATCGGTAACGCGGAGCTGAAAGAAAAGCTGCTGAACCTGCAGAACAGCTTCCAAGA
CAAACTGGCGGCGAAGCTGGCGGCGCTGAAGGCGGCGAAAAACACCATTGAGAACATCACCGACAAGGAT
CAAGACATTAGCAAGCGTAAGATCTGGAGCGAAGCGAAACTGGTTGGTGTGACCGTTCCGCTGCTGGGCA
GCAACACCAGCGGTAACGGCGATAAGATGAGCAAAAACGCGGTGGAGCAGATTGACAAGGTTATCAAATT
CCTGGAGGAAGGCACCAACGAAAATCTTTATTTTCAAGGTCACCATCATCACCACCATCACCATCATCAC
CACCATTAATAAAAGGGCGAATTCCAGCACACTGGCGGCCGTTACTAGTGGATCCGGCTGCTAACAAAGC
CCGAAAGGAAGCTGAGTTGGCTGCTGCCACCGCTGAGCAATAACTAGCATAACCCCTTGGGGCCTCTAAA
CGGGTCTTGAGGGGTTTTTTGCTGAAAGGAGGAACTATATCCGGATCTGGCGTAATAGCGAAGAGGCCCG
CACCGATCGCCCTTCCCAACAGTTGCGCAGCCTGAATGGCGAATGGG
[124 nt withheld, positions 888-1011]
C
[91 nt withheld, positions 1013-1103]
A
[49 nt withheld, positions 1105-1153]
CCTTTGACGTTGGAGTCCACGTTCTTT
[37 nt withheld, positions 1181-1217]
ACCCTATCTCGGTCTATTCTTTTGATTTATAAGGGATTTTGCCGATTTCGGCCTATTGGTTAAAAAATGA
GCTGATTTAACAAAAATTTAACGCGAATTTTAACAAAATATTAACGCTTACAATTTAGGTGGCACTTTTC
GGGGAAATGTGCGCGGAACCCCTATTTGTTTATTTTTCTAAATACATTCAAATATGTATCCGCTCATGAG
ACAATAACCCTGATAAATGCTTCAATAATATTGAAAAAGGAAGAGTATGAGTATTCAACATTTCCGTGTC
GCCCTTATTCCCTTTTTTGCGGCATTTTGCCTTCCTGTTTTTGCTCACCCAGAAACGCTGGTGAAAGTAA
AAGATGCTGAAGATCAGTTGGGTGCACGAGTGGGTTACATCGAACTGGATCTCAACAGCGGTAAGATCCT
TGAGAGTTTTCGCCCCGAAGAACGTTTTCCAATGATGAGCACTTTTAAAGTTCTGCTATGTGGCGCGGTA
TTATCCCGTATTGACGCCGGGCAAGAGCAACTCGGTCGCCGCATACACTATTCTCAGAATGACTTGGTTG
AGTACTCACCAGTCACAGAAAAGCATCTTACGGATGGCATGACAGTAAGAGAATTATGCAGTGCTGCCAT
AACCATGAGTGATAACACTGCGGCCAACTTACTTCTGACAACGATCGGAGGACCGAAGGAGCTAACCGCT
TTTTTGCACAACATGGGGGATCATGTAACTCGCCTTGATCGTTGGGAACCGGAGCTGAATGAAGCCATAC
CAAACGACGAGCGTGACACCACGATGCCTGTAGCAATGGCAACAACGTTGCGCAAACTATTAACTGGCGA
ACTACTTACTCTAGCTTCCCGGCAACAATTAATAGACTGGATGGAGGCGGATAAAGTTGCAGGACCACTT
CTGCGCTCGGCCCTTCCGGCTGGCTGGTTTATTGCTGATAAATCTGGAGCCGGTGAGCGTGGGTCTCGCG
GTATCATTGCAGCACTGGGGCCAGATGGTAAGCCCTCCCGTATCGTAGTTATCTACACGACGGGGAGTCA
GGCAACTATGGATGAACGAAATAGACAGATCGCTGAGATAGGTGCCTCACTGATTAAGCATTGGTAACTG
TCAGACCAAGTTTACTCATATATACTTTAGATTGATTTAAAACTTCATTTTTAATTTAAAAGGATCTAGG
TGAAGATCCTTTTTGATAATCTCATGACCAAAATCCCTTAACGTGAGTTTTCGTTCCACTGAGCGTCAGA
CCCCGTAGAAAAGATCAAAGGATCTTCTTGAGATCCTTTTTTTCTGCGCGTAATCTGCTGCTTGCAAACA
AAAAAACCACCGCTACCAGCGGTGGTTTGTTTGCCGGATCAAGAGCTACCAACTCTTTTTCCGAAGGTAA
CTGGCTTCAGCAGAGCGCAGATACCAAATACTGTTCTTCTAGTGTAGCCGTAGTTAGGCCACCACTTCAA
GAACTCTGTAGCACCGCCTACATACCTCGCTCTGCTAATCCTGTTACCAGTGGCTGCTGCCAGTGGCGAT
AAGTCGTGTCTTACCGGGTTGGACTCAAGACGATAGTTACCGGATAAGGCGCAGCGGTCGGGCTGAACGG
GGGGTTCGTGCACACAGCCCAGCTTGGAGCGAACGACCTACACCGAACTGAGATACCTACAGCGTGAGCT
ATGAGAAAGCGCCACGCTTCCCGAAGGGAGAAAGGCGGACAGGTATCCGGTAAGCGGCAGGGTCGGAACA
GGAGAGCGCACGAGGGAGCTTCCAGGGGGAAACGCCTGGTATCTTTATAGTCCTGTCGGGTTTCGCCACC
TCTGACTTGAGCGTCGATTTTTGTGATGCTCGTCAGGGGGGCGGAGCCTATGGAAAAACGCCAGCAACGC
GGCCTTTTTACGGTTCCTGGCCTTTTGCTGGCCTTTTGCTCACATGTTCTTTCCTGCGTTATCCCCTGAT
TCTGTGGATAACCGTATTACCGCCTTTGAGTGAGCTGATACCGCTCGCCGCAGCCGAACGACCGAGCGCA
GCGAGTCAGTGAGCGAGGAAGCGGAAGAGCGCCCAATACGCAAACCGCCTCTCCCCGCGCGTTGGCCGAT
TCATTAATGCAG
